Addgene plasmid #68655: pMpGWB327
Purpose: (Empty Backbone) Gateway binary vector designed for transgenic research with Marchantia polymorpha as well as other plants
Depositing lab: Takayuki Kohchi. Depositing organization: Kyoto University, Graduate School of Biostudies. Publication: Development of Gateway Binary Vector Series with Four Different Selection Markers for the Liverwort Marchantia polymorpha. Ishizaki K, Nishihama R, Ueda M, Inoue K, Ishida S, Nishimura Y, Shikanai T, Kohchi T. PLoS One. 2015 Sep 25;10(9):e0138876. doi: 10.1371/journal.pone.0138876. eCollection 2015. PONE-D-15-25288 PubMed 26406247.
Backbone
  Vector backbone: pMpGWB300
  Backbone manufacturer: Kohchi Lab., Kyoto University
  Backbone size (bp): 10455
  Modifications to backbone: Coding sequence for TagRFP is cloned downstream of the Gateway cassette.
  Vector type: Plant Expression
  Selectable markers: Chlorsulfuron
  Tag / fusion protein: TagRFP (C terminal on insert)
Growth in bacteria
  Bacterial resistance: Chloramphenicol and Spectinomycin, 25 & 50 μg/mL
  Growth temperature: 37°C
  Growth strain: DB3.1
  Copy number: High Copy
Gene/Insert
  Cloning method: Gateway Cloning
Resource information
  A portion of this plasmid was derived from a plasmid made by: The Gateway cassette was provided by Tsuyoshi Nakagawa at Shimane University, Japan.
Terms and licenses: Academic/Nonprofit Terms; Industry Terms: Not Available to Industry
How to cite: pMpGWB327 was a gift from Takayuki Kohchi (Addgene plasmid # 68655 ; http://n2t.net/addgene:68655 ; RRID:Addgene_68655)
