[The description below was written by a language model from this plasmid's Addgene catalogue record and pLannotate feature annotations shown in this document.]
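Description:
pMpGWB327 is an empty Gateway destination binary vector for Agrobacterium-mediated plant transformation, built on the pMpGWB300 backbone and designed mainly for the liverwort Marchantia polymorpha, although it is also intended for use in other plants. It replicates in E. coli from a high-copy ColE1/pUC-type origin. The pVS1 oriV, RepA and StaA functions support replication and stable maintenance in Agrobacterium. A pBR322 bom site is also present. Bacterial selection relies on an aadA spectinomycin/streptomycin resistance gene in the backbone. The unrecombined vector also carries the chloramphenicol resistance gene of the Gateway cassette. Because that cassette contains the gyrase toxin gene ccdB, the empty vector has to be propagated in a ccdB-tolerant strain such as DB3.1.

Between the nopaline-type right and left T-DNA borders lie two units. The first is the attR1–CmR–ccdB–attR2 cassette, followed directly by a TagRFP coding sequence and a NOS terminator. An LR reaction with an entry clone replaces the cassette with the sequence of interest, which is then expressed as a C-terminal fusion to the red fluorescent protein. The feature table annotates no plant promoter upstream of attR1. A stretch of roughly 1.7 kb there is unannotated, and the record does not say what drives the fusion or whether the promoter must come from the entry clone. The second unit, in the opposite orientation, is the plant selection marker. It consists of an enhanced CaMV 35S promoter driving an acetolactate synthase gene (annotated by homology to tobacco SURB) with a CaMV poly(A) signal, and it confers chlorsulfuron resistance. The vector is suited to generating transgenic plants for fluorescent localisation or expression studies.
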