Features (pLannotate 1.2.2; 28 found; start..end, strand, type, name):
     54..78      -  misc_feature   RB T-DNA repeat: right border repeat from nopaline C58 T-DNA
    144..298     -  CDS            lacZα (fragment): LacZα fragment of β-galactosidase; lacZ fragment
   2057..2181    +  protein_bind   attR1: mutant version of attR; recombination site for the Gateway® LR reaction LR Clonase™
   2218..2248    +  promoter       lac UV5 promoter: E. coli lac promoter with an "up" mutation
   2272..2301    +  promoter       cat promoter (fragment): promoter of the E. coli cat gene encoding chloramphenicol acetyltransferase
   2302..2961    +  CDS            CmR: chloramphenicol acetyltransferase; cat; confers resistance to chloramphenicol
   3140..3298    +  CDS            ccdA (fragment): CCDA_ECO57 - Also known as H, letA. Experimental evidence at protein level: Swiss-Prot protein existence level 1. Antitoxin component of a type II toxin-antitoxin (TA) system which inhibits the post-segregational killing (PSK) of plasmid-free cells, also referred to as a plasmid addiction system. Binds to and blocks the activity of CcdB; will also remove bound CcdB protein from the CcdB-GyrA complex by forming a CcdA-CcdB complex, a process termed rejuvenation. Functions as a transcriptional corepressor for the ccdAB operon, repression also requires CcdB (By similarity). From Escherichia coli
   3303..3608    +  CDS            ccdB: CcdB, a bacterial toxin that poisons DNA gyrase; ccdB; Plasmids containing the ccdB gene cannot be propagated in standard E. coli strains.
   3649..3773    -  protein_bind   attR2: mutant version of attR; recombination site for the Gateway® LR reaction LR Clonase™
   3805..4497    +  CDS            TagRFP: TagRFP is a basic (constitutively fluorescent) red fluorescent protein published in 2007, derived from Entacmaea quadricolor. It has very low acid sensitivity.
   4522..4774    +  terminator     NOS terminator: nopaline synthase terminator and poly(A) signal
   4830..4852    -  protein_bind   lac operator (fragment): The lac repressor binds to the lac operator to inhibit transcription in E. coli. This inhibition can be relieved by adding lactose or isopropyl-β-D-thiogalactopyranoside (IPTG). lac repressor encoded by lacI
   4856..4886    -  promoter       lac promoter: promoter for the E. coli lac operon
   4901..4922    -  protein_bind   CAP binding site: CAP binding activates transcription in the presence of cAMP. E. coli catabolite activator protein
   5007..5182    -  polyA_signal   CaMV poly(A) signal: cauliflower mosaic virus polyadenylation signal
   5193..6938    -  CDS            ALS SURB (fragment): ILVB2_TOBAC - Experimental evidence at protein level: Swiss-Prot protein existence level 1. From Nicotiana tabacum (Common tobacco).
   7266..7942    -  promoter       CaMV 35S promoter (enhanced): cauliflower mosaic virus 35S promoter with a duplicated enhancer region
   8137..8161    -  misc_feature   LB T-DNA repeat: left border repeat from nopaline C58 T-DNA
   8420..8443    +  promoter       Pc promoter (fragment): intI1 (promoter lies within the coding sequence); class 1 integron promoter
   8619..8675    +  CDS            GmR (fragment): gentamycin acetyltransferase; aacC1; confers resistance to gentamycin
   8686..9473    +  CDS            SmR (fragment): aminoglycoside adenylyltransferase (Murphy, 1985); aadA; confers resistance to spectinomycin and streptomycin
   9719..10307   +  rep_origin     ori: high-copy-number ColE1/pMB1/pBR322/pUC origin of replication
  10493..10633   -  misc_feature   bom: basis of mobility region from pBR322
  10735..10774   -  CDS            rop (fragment): Rop protein, which maintains plasmids at low copy number; rop
  10977..11171   -  rep_origin     pVS1 oriV: origin of replication for the Pseudomonas plasmid pVS1 (Heeb et al., 2000)
  11237..12310   -  CDS            pVS1 RepA: replication protein from the Pseudomonas plasmid pVS1 (Heeb et al., 2000)
  12739..13368   -  CDS            pVS1 StaA: stability protein from the Pseudomonas plasmid pVS1 (Heeb et al., 2000)
  13928..14329   -  CDS            Y4CG_SINFN (fragment): Protein inferred from homology: Swiss-Prot protein existence level 3. From Sinorhizobium fredii (strain NBRC 101917 / NGR234).
>Addgene plasmid #68655 | pMpGWB327 | depositor full sequence | sequence record 122059 | pMpGWB327 sequence 14615 bps
TTTCACGCCCTTTTAAATATCCGATTATTCTAATAAACGCTCTTTTCTCTTAGGTTTACCCGCCAATATA
TCCTGTCAAACACTGATAGTTTAAACTGAAGGCGGGAAACGACAATCTGATCCAAGCTCAAGCTGCTCTA
GCATTCGCCATTCAGGCTGCGCAACTGTTGGGAAGGGCGATCGGTGCGGGCCTCTTCGCTATTACGCCAG
CTGGCGAAAGGGGGATGTGCTGCAAGGCGATTAAGTTGGGTAACGCCAGGGTTTTCCCAGTCACGACGTT
GTAAAACGACGGCCAGTGCCAAGCTTGGCCCGGGCAAATGAGTCACACACATTGTTGAGAGACATATCAA
AATAACTCAATTGTAAGGTAAGTTGATAGATTTCCCAGTTAAATGCATTATTTTAACAATATTTGTATCT
CAAATTTTCAAAATCATATCAAATTTGCAGATCTTGATGATGATTCACAACTCTGTCTTCGATTTTTGAT
TGTTAACGGGTATCGATATTTGGGTAACTTAAAAAGAATTTGCTAAAGATCTTAAAAAACAGATTAAAAA
AACCTTTCAAAATAGCTAATCCTTTAAATCCGTTTCACAATATAATGCTCATTGATGATAATCGAAAAGA
TTCCATTTTAAAGTGCATATAAATTGCTTAATTATCTCTTTCTGTCTCGTAATATTTTGTTCTCTCCTAT
TGGATCGGACCCGCATCTTCTCGATCAGTTCACTATACTAATATTTGGTCAACTTCAAGAGAGATTAGAA
CTTCGTTCTCCAAAGTGTAAAGGCCGACAAGCAGAAAAGGAAACTTCAATCAGAAGCCTTCTAGGTTTTC
CCGCGTCCCAAAAAGCGAAGGGAGGACGGGGAGGACGGTGAGGCCAGAAGAAGAAAGCAACAGTAAAATC
TCATGTGATTGCGTGCATGTCATGGATCTATGGGATGCTAGTCCACCGTTTGGAAGTATGTGCAGAAGGA
GAAAGGCGCGGGAGGCCAAAAGCGACTTCGGCCACCTCTCTACTTTCTAGAAAGTTTGCTCGCAGCTTGT
AATAAGCGCGGAAAAGGTACTCGAAAAACCGGAGCAATCGGTGTGGTATCAGCAGTCGGGTTCGCTAAAC
CTACGTCTTCTTATTTTGGAATGTTAAATTGAAAGGGCGTGCCGGCCCTAAGCACGGACGATGTGACAGA
CGGAGGAGTGTGAGCAATTCGGATGACGATGCTGGCCGGCAGTCACGACAAAGAGTCCGAAGGGGCATGG
ACAGGGCAATATATAAATGGAAAAGAGGCTTTGAATATTCCTAACCCTTCGTCGTCGGCCTCCCAACTTG
CCCTCGCATGCTGAATTGGCCGCCTATCTGCGAATGGCCGGCCGCCGACCCTAAGTCGCAATAACTTGAA
CGGAGCCGATGCAAAGTCCTTATCGAACGCTCGTTATTATAAACGGGGCAGACCTAGGTATTTAATTATA
TCAAAACCCTCCGCAATTTCGCTAATCATTCCCTAATTTCTTCTACTTTGGCGTCTAGTGCTGTGGTCGC
GCTTGCTCTCAAAGCTCGCTGGGAGGCAGTGGAGCGTCTGGCTTAAAATCGATCGCCGCAACCCTAGAGT
TCCTTTCACTTCTTTCTCTCTTGCGTGGAGAGCATCGACATCGAAGAGCTGCATCTTGTCTTCTGGTATG
CGCCTTGTGCCCTCGTCTCTGTACGTCGTTACGATTGCTCGATATTGTGATTGTCTAGACCTGAAACCCG
ACTGGAGCTTTTACGTGGTGTCGATTGGGGCCTCGAGCGAGTGATTTTTTAGGTTCGTTTTAGCCAAGTA
CATCCCACTTTGGTCAGTCCTGTTATCTCGGTAAGGTGTTCAGTTCGGTCTCTGGTGCGGAGGTGCCTCG
TAAGTTTCCTGCATGATAGATTTGTCTATCCTTGACTTGAAGAGGAGTCGAAGGTCAGCGAGGTTGGCTG
TGTGCTATGGACGTCGGTGCTCCTTGGTTCCGTGCTTCTATGGGTGTTGCCTCAACAGTATTGATGTGCC
TGCAGAAAGGTTGACTAGAGTTATCAACAAGTTTGTACAAAAAAGCTGAACGAGAAACGTAAAATGATAT
AAATATCAATATATTAAATTAGATTTTGCATAAAAAACAGACTACATAATACTGTAAAACACAACATATC
CAGTCACTATGGCGGCCCCTCGAGGGGCCGCATTAGGCACCCCAGGCTTTACACTTTATGCTTCCGGCTC
GTATAATGTGTGGATTTTGAGTTAGGATCCGTCGAGATTTTCAGGAGCTAAGGAAGCTAAAATGGAGAAA
AAAATCACTGGATATACCACCGTTGATATATCCCAATGGCATCGTAAAGAACATTTTGAGGCATTTCAGT
CAGTTGCTCAATGTACCTATAACCAGACCGTTCAGCTGGATATTACGGCCTTTTTAAAGACCGTAAAGAA
AAATAAGCACAAGTTTTATCCGGCCTTTATTCACATTCTTGCCCGCCTGATGAATGCTCATCCGGAATTC
CGTATGGCAATGAAAGACGGTGAGCTGGTGATATGGGATAGTGTTCACCCTTGTTACACCGTTTTCCATG
AGCAAACTGAAACGTTTTCATCGCTCTGGAGTGAATACCACGACGATTTCCGGCAGTTTCTACACATATA
TTCGCAAGATGTGGCGTGTTACGGTGAAAACCTGGCCTATTTCCCTAAAGGGTTTATTGAGAATATGTTT
TTCGTCTCAGCCAATCCCTGGGTGAGTTTCACCAGTTTTGATTTAAACGTGGCCAATATGGACAACTTCT
TCGCCCCCGTTTTCACCATGGGCAAATATTATACGCAAGGCGACAAGGTGCTGATGCCGCTGGCGATTCA
GGTTCATCATGCCGTTTGTGATGGCTTCCATGTCGGCAGAATGCTTAATGAATTACAACAGTACTGCGAT
GAGTGGCAGGGCGGGGCGTAAAGATCTGGATCCGGCTTACTAAAAGCCAGATAACAGTATGCGTATTTGC
GCGCTGATTTTTGCGGTATAAGAATATATACTGATATGTATACCCGAAGTATGTCAAAAAGAGGTATGCT
ATGAAGCAGCGTATTACAGTGACAGTTGACAGCGACAGCTATCAGTTGCTCAAGGCATATATGATGTCAA
TATCTCCGGTCTGGTAAGCACAACCATGCAGAATGAAGCCCGTCGTCTGCGTGCCGAACGCTGGAAAGCG
GAAAATCAGGAAGGGATGGCTGAGGTCGCCCGGTTTATTGAAATGAACGGCTCTTTTGCTGACGAGAACA
GGGGCTGGTGAAATGCAGTTTAAGGTTTACACCTATAAAAGAGAGAGCCGTTATCGTCTGTTTGTGGATG
TACAGAGTGATATTATTGACACGCCCGGGCGACGGATGGTGATCCCCCTGGCCAGTGCACGTCTGCTGTC
AGATAAAGTCCCCCGTGAACTTTACCCGGTGGTGCATATCGGGGATGAAAGCTGGCGCATGATGACCACC
GATATGGCCAGTGTGCCGGTCTCCGTTATCGGGGAAGAAGTGGCTGATCTCAGCCACCGCGAAAATGACA
TCAAAAACGCCATTAACCTGATGTTCTGGGGAATATAAATGTCAGGCTCCCTTATACACAGCCAGTCTGC
AGGTCGACCATAGTGACTGGATATGTTGTGTTTTACAGTATTATGTAGTCTGTTTTTTATGCAAAATCTA
ATTTAATATATTGATATTTATATCATTTTACGTTTCTCGTTCAGCTTTCTTGTACAAAGTGGTTGATAAC
AGCGCTGGAGGCTCCGGTGGGAGCATGAGCGAGCTGATTAAGGAGAACATGCACATGAAGCTGTACATGG
AGGGCACCGTGAACAACCACCACTTCAAGTGCACATCCGAGGGCGAAGGCAAGCCCTACGAGGGCACCCA
GACCATGAGAATCAAGGTGGTCGAGGGCGGCCCTCTCCCCTTCGCCTTCGACATCCTGGCTACCAGCTTC
ATGTACGGCAGCAGAACCTTCATCAACCACACCCAGGGCATCCCCGACTTCTTTAAGCAGTCCTTCCCTG
AGGGCTTCACATGGGAGAGAGTCACCACATACGAAGACGGGGGCGTGCTGACCGCTACCCAGGACACCAG
CCTCCAGGACGGCTGCCTCATCTACAACGTCAAGATCAGAGGGGTGAACTTCCCATCCAACGGCCCTGTG
ATGCAGAAGAAAACACTCGGCTGGGAGGCCAACACCGAGATGCTGTACCCCGCTGACGGCGGCCTGGAAG
GCAGAAGCGACATGGCCCTGAAGCTCGTGGGCGGGGGCCACCTGATCTGCAACTTCAAGACCACATACAG
ATCCAAGAAACCCGCTAAGAACCTCAAGATGCCCGGCGTCTACTATGTGGACCACAGACTGGAAAGAATC
AAGGAGGCCGACAAAGAGACCTACGTCGAGCAGCACGAGGTGGCTGTGGCCAGATACTGCGACCTCCCTA
GCAAACTGGGGCACAAGTGAGCTTAGAGCTCGAATTTCCCCGATCGTTCAAACATTTGGCAATAAAGTTT
CTTAAGATTGAATCCTGTTGCCGGTCTTGCGATGATTATCATATAATTTCTGTTGAATTACGTTAAGCAT
GTAATAATTAACATGTAATGCATGACGTTATTTATGAGATGGGTTTTTATGATTAGAGTCCCGCAATTAT
ACATTTAATACGCGATAGAAAACAAAATATAGCGCGCAAACTAGGATAAATTATCGCGCGCGGTGTCATC
TATGTTACTAGATCGGGAATTGGTTCCGGAACCAATTCGTAATCATGGTCATAGCTGTTTCCTGTGTGAA
ATTGTTATCCGCTCACAATTCCACACAACATACGAGCCGGAAGCATAAAGTGTAAAGCCTGGGGTGCCTA
ATGAGTGAGCTAACTCACATTAGGCTGAATTAGGCGCGCCTATTTCTGAATTCAACACATTGCGGACGTT
TTTAATGTACTGAATTAACGCCGAATTAATTCGGGGGATCTGGATTTTAGTACTGGATTTTGGTTTTAGG
AATTAGAAATTTTATTGATAGAAGTATTTTACAAATACAAATACATACTAAGGGTTTCTTATATGCTCAA
CACATGAGCGAAACCCTATAGGAACCCTAAATTCCCTTATCTGGGAACTACTCACACATTATTATGGAGA
AACTCGAAGTTAGTATATAGTCCTTCCATCACCCTCTGTGATAATCTCCTTAAAACTTGCTCCCCCAGGA
ATCATAGGCAGAACGTGCTCCTGGTGGGGAACTATCACATCCAGTAAATAAGGACCGGGAGAATCTAGCA
TAGTTTGAATTGCTGCTCTTAGTTCATCCTTCTTCACCACACGCGCATTTGGCACCTTGAAACCGTCTGC
AACTGTACAGAAGTCGGGGTAGATCTGCTCCTCGTGATCTGGATCACCTAAGTAAGTATGTGCTCTGTTG
GCCTTGTAGAATCTATCCTCCAATTGTACGACCATTCCTAGATGTTGGTTGTTTAAGATCATGATCTTCA
CGGGTAACTTCTCCACAAAAATTGTAGCCAACTCCTGTACGTTCATCACAAAGCTACCATCGCCATCGAT
GTCGATCACAGGAATATCTGGTTGAGTTGCGGCAGCCCCCAAAGCAGAAGGAAGTCCGAATCCCATGGCT
CCAAGACCTCCAGATGTCAACCAACGCCGCGGTTCGTTGTACTTGAACCACTGGGCTGCCCACATTTGAT
GTTGGCCAACACCAGTAGATATGATGGCATTTCCACCAGTGAGTTCGTACAGCGTCTGTATGGCAGATTG
AGGAGCAATGGCATCCTCGAATACGGGAAACTTCATTGGCCATTTCTGCTTTTGTTCTTCTAGTTCTGCC
ACCCAGTTGGAGAAGTCGAAAGTCCTCTTTTGACTCTTCAAGAGGGCATTGATTTCACTTAGCGCAGGTT
TCACATCAGCACACATGGACACATGGGGCTGTTTGTTCTTTCCAATTTCAGCAGGGTCAATATCGATATG
AACGATGCTGGACCTGCTAGCAAAAGTCTCCAGTTTACCAGTCACTCGATCGTCGAAACGCACTCCAAAT
GCCAACAACAGATCTGCTTGGTCCACGGCGTAGTTGGCGTAAACAGTTCCATGCATTCCAAGCATTTTCA
AACTTAATGGATCAGACTCGGGATACGCTCCCAAACCCATTAAAGTCGATGTGATAGGAATTCCGGTAAG
CTCGACAAATTCCCTCAACTCTTCGCTGGCGTGATTGCAACCTCCTCCAGAATACACTACAGGCTTCTTA
GAACTAGAAATGAGTCTTATAATCTGCTCGATTAACGTTGGTTCCGGTGGCCGAGGCAGTCGTTGTAAGT
AGCCCTTCAGTTGCATTGGCTGAGACCAATCTGGAATAGCCATTTGCTGTTGCACGTCCTTGGGAATATC
TACCAAGACTGGGCCCGGCCTACCTGAAGCTGCCAAAAAGAAAGCCTCCCTGATTACGCGAGGGATGTCA
TCAATGTTCATAACAAGGTAATTGTGCTTGGTGATCGATCTCGTAACCTCCACAATTGGAGTTTCTTGAA
AAGCATCGGTACCAATCATCCTACTGGATACTTGACCTGTAATGGCCACTAGTGGCACACTGTCCAAGAG
GGCATCAGCGAGCCCGGTAACAAGATTGGTCGCTCCAGGACCGGATGTGGCTATACAAACCCCTACTCGT
CCAGACGATTTAGCATAACCTTCAGCAGCGAAAATCTCCCCCTGCTCGTGGCGACAGAGAATGTTGCGGA
TGCTGCTGGAACGTGTAAGAGCCTGGTGAATCTCCATAGACGCTCCGCCGGGATAAGCGAACACCGTTCT
AATCCCTTCTCGCTCAAGAGCCTCCACCAAAATGTCGGCTCCTTTGCGGGGCTCGTCATCCTTGTAGCGA
GACTGAAAGTCGGACGGGGTTGGTGCAACGAGTGACTTCCCGCTGCTAAGCCGTGGTCCACTCACATCGA
CTGCAGACTGGATCTTCTCGCTAACAGCTTGGGCTTTCACTTCCAGTGAACGCTCAGTCTTCCGAGAGGT
GTTGTATGCATGTCCCCTCAGAGCGGCTCCCGAGAAGAAACCACTCCTCACCTTTAGCTCTTTAGCTCCC
TTGCAACAAGACCTTGCCGATGGCTGCACCTTCTCCAGGCTCGCTATGCTCAAAGGCACAGCTGCGCATC
CACTAATTGACGCCATGCTCGAGAGAGATAGATTTGTAGAGAGAGACTGGTGATTTCAGCGTGTCCTCTC
CAAATGAAATGAACTTCCTTATATAGAGGAAGGGTCTTGCGAAGGATAGTGGGATTGTGCGTCATCCCTT
ACGTCAGTGGAGATATCACATCAATCCACTTGCTTTGAAGACGTGGTTGGAACGTCTTCTTTTTCCACGA
TGCTCCTCGTGGGTGGGGGTCCATCTTTGGGACCACTGTCGGCAGAGGCATCTTGAACGATAGCCTTTCC
TTTATCGCAATTATGGCATTTGTAGGTGCCACCTTCCTTTTCTACTGTCCTTTTGATGAAGTGACAGATA
GCTGGGCAATGGAATCCGAGGAGGTTTCCCGATATTACCCTTTGTTGAAAAGTCTCAATAGCCCTTTGGT
CTTCTGAGACTGTATCTTTGATATTCTTGGAGTAGACGAGAGTGTCGTGCTCCACCATGTTCACATCAAT
CCACTTGCTTTGAAGACGTGGTTGGAACGTCTTCTTTTTCCACGATGCTCCTCGTGGGTGGGGGTCCATC
TTTGGGACCACTGTCGGCAGAGGCATCTTGAACGATAGCCTTTCCTTTATCGCAATGATGGCATTTGTAG
GTGCCACCTTCCTTTTCTACTGTCCTTTTGATGAAGTGACAGATAGCTGGGCAATGGAATCCGAGGAGGT
TTCCCGATATTACCCTTTGTTGAAAAGTCTCAATAGCCCTTTGGTCTTCTGAGACTGTATCTTTGATATT
CTTGGAGTAGACGAGAGTGTCGTGCTCCACCATGTTGGCAAGCTGCTCTAGCCAATACGCAAACCGAATT
CAGAAATAAATTCAGCCTAATTCGGCGTTAATTCAGTACATTAAAAACGTCCGCAATGTGTTATTAAGTT
GTCTAAGCGTCAATTTGTTTACACCACAATATATCCTGCCACCAGCCAGCCAACAGCTCCCCGACCGGCA
GCTCGGCACAAAATCACCACTCGATACAGGCAGCCCATCAGTCCGGGACGGCGTCAGCGGGAGAGCCGTT
GTAAGGCGGCAGACTTTGCTCATGTTACCGATGCTATTCGGAAGAACGGCAACTAAGCTGCCGGGTTTGA
AACACGGATGATCTCGCGGAGGGTAGCATGTTGATTGTAACGATGACAGAGCGTTGCTGCCTGTGATCAA
TTCGGGCACGAACCCAGTGGACATAAGCCTGTTCGGTTCGTAAGCTGTAATGCAAGTAGCGTATGCGCTC
ACGCAACTGGTCCAGAACCTTGACCGAACGCAGCGGTGGTAACGGCGCAGTGGCGGTTTTCATGGCTTGT
TATGACTGTTTTTTTGGGGTACAGTCTATGCCTCGGGCATCCAAGCAGCAAGCGCGTTACGCCGTGGGTC
GATGTTTGATGTTATGGAGCAGCAACGATGTTACGCAGCAGGGCAGTCGCCCTAAAACAAAGTTAAACAT
CATGGGGGAAGCGGTGATCGCCGAAGTATCGACTCAACTATCAGAGGTAGTTGGCGTCATCGAGCGCCAT
CTCGAACCGACGTTGCTGGCCGTACATTTGTACGGCTCCGCAGTGGATGGCGGCCTGAAGCCACACAGTG
ATATTGATTTGCTGGTTACGGTGACCGTAAGGCTTGATGAAACAACGCGGCGAGCTTTGATCAACGACCT
TTTGGAAACTTCGGCTTCCCCTGGAGAGAGCGAGATTCTCCGCGCTGTAGAAGTCACCATTGTTGTGCAC
GACGACATCATTCCGTGGCGTTATCCAGCTAAGCGCGAACTGCAATTTGGAGAATGGCAGCGCAATGACA
TTCTTGCAGGTATCTTCGAGCCAGCCACGATCGACATTGATCTGGCTATCTTGCTGACAAAAGCAAGAGA
ACATAGCGTTGCCTTGGTAGGTCCAGCGGCGGAGGAACTCTTTGATCCGGTTCCTGAACAGGATCTATTT
GAGGCGCTAAATGAAACCTTAACGCTATGGAACTCGCCGCCCGACTGGGCTGGCGATGAGCGAAATGTAG
TGCTTACGTTGTCCCGCATTTGGTACAGCGCAGTAACCGGCAAAATCGCGCCGAAGGATGTCGCTGCCGA
CTGGGCAATGGAGCGCCTGCCGGCCCAGTATCAGCCCGTCATACTTGAAGCTAGACAGGCTTATCTTGGA
CAAGAAGAAGATCGCTTGGCCTCGCGCGCAGATCAGTTGGAAGAATTTGTCCACTACGTGAAAGGCGAGA
TCACCAAGGTAGTCGGCAAATAATGTCTAGCTAGAAATTCGTTCAAGCCGACGCCGCTTCGCGGCGCGGC
TTAACTCAAGCGTTAGATGCACTAAGCACATAATTGCTCACAGCCAAACTATCAGGTCAAGTCTGCTTTT
ATTATTTTTAAGCGTGCATAATAAGCCCTACACAAATTGGGAGATATATCATGCATGACCAAAATCCCTT
AACGTGAGTTTTCGTTCCACTGAGCGTCAGACCCCGTAGAAAAGATCAAAGGATCTTCTTGAGATCCTTT
TTTTCTGCGCGTAATCTGCTGCTTGCAAACAAAAAAACCACCGCTACCAGCGGTGGTTTGTTTGCCGGAT
CAAGAGCTACCAACTCTTTTTCCGAAGGTAACTGGCTTCAGCAGAGCGCAGATACCAAATACTGTCCTTC
TAGTGTAGCCGTAGTTAGGCCACCACTTCAAGAACTCTGTAGCACCGCCTACATACCTCGCTCTGCTAAT
CCTGTTACCAGTGGCTGCTGCCAGTGGCGATAAGTCGTGTCTTACCGGGTTGGACTCAAGACGATAGTTA
CCGGATAAGGCGCAGCGGTCGGGCTGAACGGGGGGTTCGTGCACACAGCCCAGCTTGGAGCGAACGACCT
ACACCGAACTGAGATACCTACAGCGTGAGCTATGAGAAAGCGCCACGCTTCCCGAAGGGAGAAAGGCGGA
CAGGTATCCGGTAAGCGGCAGGGTCGGAACAGGAGAGCGCACGAGGGAGCTTCCAGGGGGAAACGCCTGG
TATCTTTATAGTCCTGTCGGGTTTCGCCACCTCTGACTTGAGCGTCGATTTTTGTGATGCTCGTCAGGGG
GGCGGAGCCTATGGAAAAACGCCAGCAACGCGGCCTTTTTACGGTTCCTGGCCTTTTGCTGGCCTTTTGC
TCACATGTTCTTTCCTGCGTTATCCCCTGATTCTGTGGATAACCGTATTACCGCCTTTGAGTGAGCTGAT
ACCGCTCGCCGCAGCCGAACGACCGAGCGCAGCGAGTCAGTGAGCGAGGAAGCGGAAGAGCGCCTGATGC
GGTATTTTCTCCTTACGCATCTGTGCGGTATTTCACACCGCATATGGTGCACTCTCAGTACAATCTGCTC
TGATGCCGCATAGTTAAGCCAGTATACACTCCGCTATCGCTACGTGACTGGGTCATGGCTGCGCCCCGAC
ACCCGCCAACACCCGCTGACGCGCCCTGACGGGCTTGTCTGCTCCCGGCATCCGCTTACAGACAAGCTGT
GACCGTCTCCGGGAGCTGCATGTGTCAGAGGTTTTCACCGTCATCACCGAAACGCGCGAGGCAGGGTGCC
TTGATGTGGGCGCCGGCGGTCGAGTGGCGACGGCGCGGCTTGTCCGCGCCCTGGTAGATTGCCTGGCCGT
AGGCCAGCCATTTTTGAGCGGCCAGCGGCCGCGATAGGCCGACGCGAAGCGGCGGGGCGTAGGGAGCGCA
GCGACCGAAGGGTAGGCGCTTTTTGCAGCTCTTCGGCTGTGCGCTGGCCAGACAGTTATGCACAGGCCAG
GCGGGTTTTAAGAGTTTTAATAAGTTTTAAAGAGTTTTAGGCGGAAAAATCGCCTTTTTTCTCTTTTATA
TCAGTCACTTACATGTGTGACCGGTTCCCAATGTACGGCTTTGGGTTCCCAATGTACGGGTTCCGGTTCC
CAATGTACGGCTTTGGGTTCCCAATGTACGTGCTATCCACAGGAAAGAGACCTTTTCGACCTTTTTCCCC
TGCTAGGGCAATTTGCCCTAGCATCTGCTCCGTACATTAGGAACCGGCGGATGCTTCGCCCTCGATCAGG
TTGCGGTAGCGCATGACTAGGATCGGGCCAGCCTGCCCCGCCTCCTCCTTCAAATCGTACTCCGGCAGGT
CATTTGACCCGATCAGCTTGCGCACGGTGAAACAGAACTTCTTGAACTCTCCGGCGCTGCCACTGCGTTC
GTAGATCGTCTTGAACAACCATCTGGCTTCTGCCTTGCCTGCGGCGCGGCGTGCCAGGCGGTAGAGAAAA
CGGCCGATGCCGGGATCGATCAAAAAGTAATCGGGGTGAACCGTCAGCACGTCCGGGTTCTTGCCTTCTG
TGATCTCGCGGTACATCCAATCAGCTAGCTCGATCTCGATGTACTCCGGCCGCCCGGTTTCGCTCTTTAC
GATCTTGTAGCGGCTAATCAAGGCTTCACCCTCGGATACCGTCACCAGGCGGCCGTTCTTGGCCTTCTTC
GTACGCTGCATGGCAACGTGCGTGGTGTTTAACCGAATGCAGGTTTCTACCAGGTCGTCTTTCTGCTTTC
CGCCATCGGCTCGCCGGCAGAACTTGAGTACGTCCGCAACGTGTGGACGGAACACGCGGCCGGGCTTGTC
TCCCTTCCCTTCCCGGTATCGGTTCATGGATTCGGTTAGATGGGAAACCGCCATCAGTACCAGGTCGTAA
TCCCACACACTGGCCATGCCGGCCGGCCCTGCGGAAACCTCTACGTGCCCGTCTGGAAGCTCGTAGCGGA
TCACCTCGCCAGCTCGTCGGTCACGCTTCGACAGACGGAAAACGGCCACGTCCATGATGCTGCGACTATC
GCGGGTGCCCACGTCATAGAGCATCGGAACGAAAAAATCTGGTTGCTCGTCGCCCTTGGGCGGCTTCCTA
ATCGACGGCGCACCGGCTGCCGGCGGTTGCCGGGATTCTTTGCGGATTCGATCAGCGGCCGCTTGCCACG
ATTCACCGGGGCGTGCTTCTGCCTCGATGCGTTGCCGCTGGGCGGCCTGCGCGGCCTTCAACTTCTCCAC
CAGGTCATCACCCAGCGCCGCGCCGATTTGTACCGGGCCGGATGGTTTGCGACCGCTCACGCCGATTCCT
CGGGCTTGGGGGTTCCAGTGCCATTGCAGGGCCGGCAGACAACCCAGCCGCTTACGCCTGGCCAACCGCC
CGTTCCTCCACACATGGGGCATTCCACGGCGTCGGTGCCTGGTTGTTCTTGATTTTCCATGCCGCCTCCT
TTAGCCGCTAAAATTCATCTACTCATTTATTCATTTGCTCATTTACTCTGGTAGCTGCGCGATGTATTCA
GATAGCAGCTCGGTAATGGTCTTGCCTTGGCGTACCGCGTACATCTTCAGCTTGGTGTGATCCTCCGCCG
GCAACTGAAAGTTGACCCGCTTCATGGCTGGCGTGTCTGCCAGGCTGGCCAACGTTGCAGCCTTGCTGCT
GCGTGCGCTCGGACGGCCGGCACTTAGCGTGTTTGTGCTTTTGCTCATTTTCTCTTTACCTCATTAACTC
AAATGAGTTTTGATTTAATTTCAGCGGCCAGCGCCTGGACCTCGCGGGCAGCGTCGCCCTCGGGTTCTGA
TTCAAGAACGGTTGTGCCGGCGGCGGCAGTGCCTGGGTAGCTCACGCGCTGCGTGATACGGGACTCAAGA
ATGGGCAGCTCGTACCCGGCCAGCGCCTCGGCAACCTCACCGCCGATGCGCGTGCCTTTGATCGCCCGCG
ACACGACAAAGGCCGCTTGTAGCCTTCCATCCGTGACCTCAATGCGCTGCTTAACCAGCTCCACCAGGTC
GGCGGTGGCCCATATGTCGTAAGGGCTTGGCTGCACCGGAATCAGCACGAAGTCGGCTGCCTTGATCGCG
GACACAGCCAAGTCCGCCGCCTGGGGCGCTCCGTCGATCACTACGAAGTCGCGCCGGCCGATGGCCTTCA
CGTCGCGGTCAATCGTCGGGCGGTCGATGCCGACAACGGTTAGCGGTTGATCTTCCCGCACGGCCGCCCA
ATCGCGGGCACTGCCCTGGGGATCGGAATCGACTAACAGAACATCGGCCCCGGCGAGTTGCAGGGCGCGG
GCTAGATGGGTTGCGATGGTCGTCTTGCCTGACCCGCCTTTCTGGTTAAGTACAGCGATAACCTTCATGC
GTTCCCCTTGCGTATTTGTTTATTTACTCATCGCATCATATACGCAGCGACCGCATGACGCAAGCTGTTT
TACTCAAATACACATCACCTTTTTAGACGGCGGCGCTCGGTTTCTTCAGCGGCCAAGCTGGCCGGCCAGG
CCGCCAGCTTGGCATCAGACAAACCGGCCAGGATTTCATGCAGCCGCACGGTTGAGACGTGCGCGGGCGG
CTCGAACACGTACCCGGCCGCGATCATCTCCGCCTCGATCTCTTCGGTAATGAAAAACGGTTCGTCCTGG
CCGTCCTGGTGCGGTTTCATGCTTGTTCCTCTTGGCGTTCATTCTCGGCGGCCGCCAGGGCGTCGGCCTC
GGTCAATGCGTCCTCACGGAAGGCACCGCGCCGCCTGGCCTCGGTGGGCGTCACTTCCTCGCTGCGCTCA
AGTGCGCGGTACAGGGTCGAGCGATGCACGCCAAGCAGTGCAGCCGCCTCTTTCACGGTGCGGCCTTCCT
GGTCGATCAGCTCGCGGGCGTGCGCGATCTGTGCCGGGGTGAGGGTAGGGCGGGGGCCAAACTTCACGCC
TCGGGCCTTGGCGGCCTCGCGCCCGCTCCGGGTGCGGTCGATGATTAGGGAACGCTCGAACTCGGCAATG
CCGGCGAACACGGTCAACACCATGCGGCCGGCCGGCGTGGTGGTGTCGGCCCACGGCTCTGCCAGGCTAC
GCAGGCCCGCGCCGGCCTCCTGGATGCGCTCGGCAATGTCCAGTAGGTCGCGGGTGCTGCGGGCCAGGCG
GTCTAGCCTGGTCACTGTCACAACGTCGCCAGGGCGTAGGTGGTCAAGCATCCTGGCCAGCTCCGGGCGG
TCGCGCCTGGTGCCGGTGATCTTCTCGGAAAACAGCTTGGTGCAGCCGGCCGCGTGCAGTTCGGCCCGTT
GGTTGGTCAAGTCCTGGTCGTCGGTGCTGACGCGGGCATAGCCCAGCAGGCCAGCGGCGGCGCTCTTGTT
CATGGCGTAATGTCTCCGGTTCTAGTCGCAAGTATTCTACTTTATGCGACTAAAACACGCGACAAGAAAA
CGCCAGGAAAAGGGCAGGGCGGCAGCCTGTCGCGTAACTTAGGACTTGTGCGACATGTCGTTTTCAGAAG
ACGGCTGCACTGAACGTCAGAAGCCGACTGCACTATAGCAGCGGAGGGGTTGGATCAAAGTACTTTGATC
CCGAGGGGAACCCTGTGGTTGGCATGCACATACAAATGGACGAACGGATAAACCT
