>Addgene plasmid #68655 | pMpGWB327 | addgene partial sequence | sequence record 128423 | ccdB-Fwd 5'-GCATGATGACCACCGATATG-3'
GGGAATATAAATGTCAGGCTCCCTTATACACAGCCAGTCTGCAGGTCGACCATAGTGACTGGATATGTTG
TGTTTTACAGTATTATGTAGTCTGTTTTTTATGCAAAATCTAATTTAATATATTGATATTTATATCATTT
TACGTTTCTCGTTCAGCTTTCTTGTACAAAGTGGTTGATAACAGCGCTGGAGGCTCCGGTGGGAGCATGA
GCGAGCTGATTAAGGAGAACATGCACATGAAGCTGTACATGGAGGGCACCGTGAACAACCACCACTTCAA
GTGCACATCCGAGGGCGAAGGCAAGCCCTACGAGGGCACCCAGACCATGAGAATCAAGGTGGTCGAGGGC
GGCCCTCTCCCCTTC
