>Addgene plasmid #68655 | pMpGWB327 | addgene partial sequence | sequence record 131795 | GW-5 5'-AATCTCGCCGGATCCTAACT-3'
AATCTAATTTAATATATTGATATTTATATCATTTTACGTTTCTCGTTCAGCTTTTTTGTACAAACTTGTT
GATAACTCTAGTCAACCTTTCTGCANGCACATCAATACTGTTGAGGCAACACCCATAGAAGCACGGAACC
AAGGAGCACCGACGTCCATAGCACACAGCCAACC
